Addgene plasmid #239452: pSLQ3534 fwYellow
Purpose: express fwYellow chromoprotein
Depositing lab: Stanley Qi. Depositing organization: Stanford University. Publication: A frugal CRISPR kit for equitable and accessible education in gene editing and synthetic biology. Collins M, Lau MB, Ma W, Shen A, Wang B, Cai S, La Russa M, Jewett MC, Qi LS. Nat Commun. 2024 Aug 3;15(1):6563. doi: 10.1038/s41467-024-50767-2. PubMed 39095367.
Backbone
  Vector backbone: pUC19
  Vector type: Bacterial Expression, CRISPR ; Cell-free system using bacterial extract
Growth in bacteria
  Bacterial resistance: Ampicillin, 100 μg/mL
  Growth temperature: 37°C
  Growth strain: DH5alpha
  Copy number: Unknown
Gene/Insert
  Gene/Insert name: fwYellow
  Promoter: J23119
  Cloning method: Gibson Cloning
  Sequencing primers: 5′ na
Terms and licenses: Academic/Nonprofit Terms; Industry Terms: Not Available to Industry
How to cite: pSLQ3534 fwYellow was a gift from Stanley Qi (Addgene plasmid # 239452 ; http://n2t.net/addgene:239452 ; RRID:Addgene_239452)
