[The description below was written by a language model from this plasmid's Addgene catalogue record and pLannotate feature annotations shown in this document.]
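Description:
pSLQ3534 fwYellow is a small (about 2.9 kb) bacterial expression plasmid built on a pUC19-derived backbone. It is designed to produce the fwYellow chromoprotein in E. coli or in cell-free reactions based on bacterial extract. It replicates from the high-copy ColE1/pMB1/pUC-type origin, although the catalogue entry lists copy number as unknown. Selection is with ampicillin, through a β-lactamase (AmpR) gene driven by its native bla promoter and followed by a lambda t0 terminator. A residual CAP binding site from the pUC lac region lies between the two cassettes and has no stated role.

The payload is a single compact expression cassette, assembled by Gibson cloning and oriented opposite to the AmpR gene. The strong constitutive synthetic promoter J23119 (here the variant ending in an SpeI site) drives the fwYellow coding sequence, so expression needs no inducer. Transcription is stopped by tandem rrnB T1 and T7Te terminators, which insulate the cassette from the adjacent origin. The automated annotation labels the open reading frame as phiYFP, the yellow fluorescent protein from Phialidium sp. This most likely reflects sequence similarity between fwYellow and that protein rather than a different insert, though the record does not spell out the relationship.

The plasmid is catalogued under both bacterial expression and CRISPR, but the feature table shows no guide RNA or Cas component. It therefore appears to act as a visible colour reporter, plausibly a target whose output can be read by eye. The associated work describes a low-cost CRISPR kit for teaching gene editing and synthetic biology, which fits an instrument-free readout of this kind.
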