Features (pLannotate 1.2.2; 9 found; start..end, strand, type, name):
      1..589     +  rep_origin     ori: high-copy-number ColE1/pMB1/pBR322/pUC origin of replication
    747..774     -  terminator     T7Te terminator: phage T7 early transcription terminator
    790..861     -  terminator     rrnB T1 terminator: transcription terminator T1 from the E. coli rrnB gene
    894..1589    -  CDS            phiYFP: phiYFP is a basic (constitutively fluorescent) yellow fluorescent protein published in 2004, derived from Phialidium sp. SL-2003.
   1632..1666    -  promoter       J23119(SpeI) promoter: bacterial promoter (Registry of Standard Biological Parts BBa J23119) modified to end with an SpeI site
   1679..1700    +  protein_bind   CAP binding site: CAP binding activates transcription in the presence of cAMP. E. coli catabolite activator protein
   1740..1844    +  promoter       AmpR promoter: bla
   1845..2705    +  CDS            AmpR: β-lactamase; bla; confers resistance to ampicillin, carbenicillin, and related antibiotics
   2735..2829    +  terminator     lambda t0 terminator: transcription terminator from phage lambda
>Addgene plasmid #239452 | pSLQ3534 fwYellow | addgene full sequence | sequence record 476558 | Addgene NGS Result
TTGAGATCCTTTTTTTCTGCGCGTAATCTGCTGCTTGCAAACAAAAAAACCACCGCTACCAGCGGTGGTT
TGTTTGCCGGATCAAGAGCTACCAACTCTTTTTCCGAAGGTAACTGGCTTCAGCAGAGCGCAGATACCAA
ATACTGTCCTTCTAGTGTAGCCGTAGTTAGGCCACCACTTCAAGAACTCTGTAGCACCGCCTACATACCT
CGCTCTGCTAATCCTGTTACCAGTGGCTGCTGCCAGTGGCGATAAGTCGTGTCTTACCGGGTTGGACTCA
AGACGATAGTTACCGGATAAGGCGCAGCGGTCGGGCTGAACGGGGGGTTCGTGCACACAGCCCAGCTTGG
AGCGAACGACCTACACCGAACTGAGATACCTACAGCGTGAGCTATGAGAAAGCGCCACGCTTCCCGAAGG
GAGAAAGGCGGACAGGTATCCGGTAAGCGGCAGGGTCGGAACAGGAGAGCGCACGAGGGAGCTTCCAGGG
GGAAACGCCTGGTATCTTTATAGTCCTGTCGGGTTTCGCCACCTCTGACTTGAGCGTCGATTTTTGTGAT
GCTCGTCAGGGGGGCGGAGCCTATGGAAAAACGCCAGCAACGCGGCCTTTTTACGGTTCCTGGCCTTTTG
CTGGCCTTTTGCTCACATGTTCTTTCCTGCGTTATCCCCTGATTCTGTGGATAACCGTATTACCGCCTTT
GAGTGAGCTGATACCGCTCGCCGCAGCCGAACGCCCTAGGTATAAACGCAGAAAGGCCCACCCGAAGGTG
AGCCAGTGTGACTCTAGTAGAGAGCGTTCACCGACAAACAACAGATAAAACGAAAGGCCCAGTCTTTCGA
CTGAGCCTTTCGTTTTATTTGATGCCTGGAGATCCTTACTCGAGTTATTAACGGTACGTCTCCAGGTCAA
CTGCCTTGATCACCTCAACAATGTTCAAATGGTCACGGTGATCGGTGACGTCTTTAGACAGGGTAACATG
ATACGTAATGTGGTGGTACTCCGGCACGTGCACCGGACCACCACCAATCGGGGTATTCATTTGGGTGTGA
TCGGCAACAATGAAATCCTCTTTGGAGCCGGTGATCTCATGCATGATTTTGAACGCGCTCTTCAGGCCAT
GATTCGCTTGGTCACCCCAAATGTACAAACAATGAGGGGTAAAGTTAAACTCCAGATTTTTGCCCAGCAC
GTGGCCGTCCTTCTTGAAACCCTGGCCGTTCAGTTTTACACGGTTGTACACGCTGCCATTTTCAAAGGTG
ACTTCCGCACGGGTCTTGAACACGCCATCACCCTCAAAGGTGATGGTGCGCTCTTGGACGTAACCTTCCG
GCATGCAGCTTTTGAAGAAATCCGCAATGTGGCGCGGATACTTGGCAAAGCACTGAGCACCATACGTCAG
CGTGGTGACCAGCGTGCTCCACGGAACCGGAACGTCGCCCGTGGTACAAATGAACTGAGCATCCACTTTA
CCGACGCTCGCGTCACCGGTACCTTCACCCTTGATGATAAACTTCATACCTTCAACGTCACCTTCCAGCT
CAGTGATATATGGGATTTCTTTCTCGAACAGTTTTGCGCCTTCAGTCAGTGCCGTCATAGATCCTTTCTC
CTCTTTAGATCTTTTGAATTCACTAGTATTATACCTAGGACTGAGCTAGCTGTCAAGCGCAACGCAATTA
ATGTAAGTTAGCTCACTCATTAGGCACCGACGTCAGGTGGCACTTTTCGGGGAAATGTGCGCGGAACCCC
TATTTGTTTATTTTTCTAAATACATTCAAATATGTATCCGCTCATGAGACAATAACCCTGATAAATGCTT
CAATAATATTGAAAAAGGAAGAGTATGAGTATTCAACATTTCCGTGTCGCCCTTATTCCCTTTTTTGCGG
CATTTTGCCTTCCTGTTTTTGCTCACCCAGAAACGCTGGTGAAAGTAAAAGATGCTGAAGATCAGTTGGG
TGCACGAGTGGGTTACATCGAACTGGATCTCAACAGCGGTAAGATCCTTGAGAGTTTTCGCCCCGAAGAA
CGTTTTCCAATGATGAGCACTTTTAAAGTTCTGCTATGTGGCGCGGTATTATCCCGTATTGACGCCGGGC
AAGAGCAACTCGGTCGCCGCATACACTATTCTCAGAATGACTTGGTTGAGTACTCACCAGTCACAGAAAA
GCATCTTACGGATGGCATGACAGTAAGAGAATTATGCAGTGCTGCCATAACCATGAGTGATAACACTGCG
GCCAACTTACTTCTGACAACGATCGGAGGACCGAAGGAGCTAACCGCTTTTTTGCACAACATGGGGGATC
ATGTAACTCGCCTTGATCGTTGGGAACCGGAGCTGAATGAAGCCATACCAAACGACGAGCGTGACACCAC
GATGCCTGTAGCAATGGCAACAACGTTGCGCAAACTATTAACTGGCGAACTACTTACTCTAGCTTCCCGG
CAACAATTAATAGACTGGATGGAGGCGGATAAAGTTGCAGGACCACTTCTGCGCTCGGCCCTTCCGGCTG
GCTGGTTTATTGCTGATAAATCTGGAGCCGGTGAGCGTGGGTCTCGCGGTATCATTGCAGCACTGGGGCC
AGATGGTAAGCCCTCCCGTATCGTAGTTATCTACACGACGGGGAGTCAGGCAACTATGGATGAACGAAAT
AGACAGATCGCTGAGATAGGTGCCTCACTGATTAAGCATTGGTAACTGTCAGACCAAGTTTACGAGCTCG
CTTGGACTCCTGTTGATAGATCCAGTAATGACCTCAGAACTCCATCTGGATTTGTTCAGAACGCTCGGTT
GCCGCCGGGCGTTTTTTATTGGTGAGAATCCAAGCACTAGTCATGACCAAAATCCCTTAACGTGAGTTTT
CGTTCCACTGAGCGTCAGACCCCGTAGAAAAGATCAAAGGATCTTC
